>Addgene plasmid #54373 | LIIc R 5-6 | depositor full sequence | sequence record 84593 | Full Sequence
AAAGTGCCACCTAAATTGTAAGCGTTAATATTTTGTTAAAATTCGCGTTAAATTTTTGTTAAATCAGCTC
ATTTTTTAACCAATAGGCCGAAATCGGCAAAATCCCTTATAAATCAAAAGAATAGACCGAGATAGGGTTG
AGTGGCCGCTACAGGGCGCTCCCATTCGCCATTCAGGCTGCGCAACTGTTGGGAAGGGCGTTTCGGTGCG
GGCCTCTTCGCTATTACGCCAGCTGGCGAAAGGGGGATGTGCTGCAAGGCGATTAAGTTGGGTAACGCCA
GGGTTTTCCCAGTCACGACGTTGTAAAACGACGGCCAGTGAGCGCGACGTAATACGACTCACTATAGGGC
GAATTGGCGGAAGGCCGTCAAGGCCACGTGTCTTGTCCAGGCGCGCCATGAGCTCTAAAGCTTCGCTCGA
GCTGCGGCCGCACGGATCCTCGAATTCCCAAGCTTATCTCGACCCGAAGACAACAGAGCGGTGAGACCCC
AACCACTTTGTACAAGAAAGCTGAACGAGAAACGTAAAATGATATAAATATCAATATATTAAATTAGATT
TTGCATAAAAAACAGACTACATAATACTGTAAAACACAACATATCCAGTCACTATGGTCGACCTGCAGAC
TGGCTGTGTATAAGGGAGCCTGACATTTATATTCCCCAGAACATCAGGTTAATGGCGTTTTTGATGTCAT
TTTCGCGGTGGCTGAGATCAGCCACTTCTTCCCCGATAACGGAAACCGGCACACTGGCCATATCGGTGGT
CATCATGCGCCAGCTTTCATCCCCGATATGCACCACCGGGTAAAGTTCACGGGGGACTTTATCTGACAGC
AGACGTGCACTGGCCAGGGGGATCACCATCCGTCGCCCGGGCGTGTCAATAATATCACTCTGTACATCCA
CAAACAGACGATAACGGCTCTCTCTTTTATAGGTGTAAACCTTAAACTGCATTTCACCAGCCCCTGTTCT
CGTCAGCAAAAGAGCCGTTCATTTCAATAAACCGGGCGACCTCAGCCATCCCTTCCTGATTTTCCGCTTT
CCAGCGTTCGGCACGCAGACGACGGGCTTCATTCTGCATGGTTGTGCTTACCAGACCGGAGATATTGACA
TCATATATGCCTTGAGCAACTGATAGCTGTCGCTGTCAACTGTCACTGTAATACGCTGCTTCATAGCATA
CCTCTTTTTGACATACTTCGGGTATACATATCAGTATATATTCTTATACCGCAAAAATCAGCGCGCAAAT
ACGCATACTGTTATCTGGCTTTTAGTAAGCCGGATCCTCTAGATTACGCCCCGCCCTGCCACTCATCGCA
GTACTGTTGTAATTCATTAAGCATTCTGCCGACATGGAAGCCATCACAAACGGCATGATGAACCTGAATC
GCCAGCGGCATCAGCACCTTGTCGCCTTGCGTATAATATTTGCCCATGGTGAAAACGGGGGCGAAGAAGT
TGTCCATATTGGCCACGTTTAAATCAAAACTGGTGAAACTCACCCAGGGATTGGCTGAGACGAAAAACAT
ATTCTCAATAAACCCTTTAGGGAAATAGGCCAGGTTTTCACCGTAACACGCCACATCTTGCGAATATATG
TGTAGAAACTGCCGGAAATCGTCGTGGTATTCACTCCAGAGCGATGAAAACGTTTCAGTTTGCTCATGGA
AAACGGTGTAACAAGGGTGAACACTATCCCATATCACCAGCTCACCGTCTTTCATTGCCATACGGAATTC
CGGATGAGCATTCATCAGGCGGGCAAGAATGTGAATAAAGGCCGGATAAAACTTGTGCTTATTTTTCTTT
ACGGTCTTTAAAAAGGCCGTAATATCCAGCTGAACGGTCTGGTTATAGGTACATTGAGCAACTGACTGAA
ATGCCTCAAAATGTTCTTTACGATGCCATTGGGATATATCAACGGTGGTATATCCAGTGATTTTTTTCTC
CATTTTAGCTTCCTTAGCTCCTGAAAATCTCGACGGATCCTAACTCAAAATCCACACATTATACGAGCCG
GAAGCATAAAGTGTAAAGCCTGGGGTGCCTAATGCGGCCCCTCGAGGGGCCGCCATAGTGACTGGATATG
TTGTGTTTTACAGTATTATGTAGTCTGTTTTTTATGCAAAATCTAATTTAATATATTGATATTTATATCA
TTTTACGTTTCTCGTTCAGCTTTTTTGTACAAACTTGTGGTCTCATGTCCTCATTGTCTTCGGGGTAGCG
GCCGCTTGGATCCCAGAATTCTAGGTACCTCTTAATTAATGGAGCACAAGACTGGCCTCATGGGCCTTCC
GCTCACTGCCCGCTTTCCAGTCGGGAAACCTGTCGTGCCAGCTGCATTAACATGGTCATAGCTGTTTCCT
TGCGTATTGGGCGCTCTCCGCTTCCTCGCTCACTGACTCGCTGCGCTCGGTCGTTCGGGTAAAGCCTGGG
GTGCCTAATGAGCAAAAGGCCAGCAAAAGGCCAGGAACCGTAAAAAGGCCGCGTTGCTGGCGTTTTTCCA
TAGGCTCCGCCCCCCTGACGAGCATCACAAAAATCGACGCTCAAGTCAGAGGTGGCGAAACCCGACAGGA
CTATAAAGATACCAGGCGTTTCCCCCTGGAAGCTCCCTCGTGCGCTCTCCTGTTCCGACCCTGCCGCTTA
CCGGATACCTGTCCGCCTTTCTCCCTTCGGGAAGCGTGGCGCTTTCTCATAGCTCACGCTGTAGGTATCT
CAGTTCGGTGTAGGTCGTTCGCTCCAAGCTGGGCTGTGTGCACGAACCCCCCGTTCAGCCCGACCGCTGC
GCCTTATCCGGTAACTATCGTCTTGAGTCCAACCCGGTAAGACACGACTTATCGCCACTGGCAGCAGCCA
CTGGTAACAGGATTAGCAGAGCGAGGTATGTAGGCGGTGCTACAGAGTTCTTGAAGTGGTGGCCTAACTA
CGGCTACACTAGAAGAACAGTATTTGGTATCTGCGCTCTGCTGAAGCCAGTTACCTTCGGAAAAAGAGTT
GGTAGCTCTTGATCCGGCAAACAAACCACCGCTGGTAGCGGTGGTTTTTTTGTTTGCAAGCAGCAGATTA
CGCGCAGAAAAAAAGGATCTCAAGAAGATCCTTTGATCTTTTCTACGGGGTCTGACGCTCAGTGGAACGA
AAACTCACGTTAAGGGATTTTGGTCATGAGATTATCAAAAAGGATCTTCACCTAGATCCTTTTAAATTAA
AAATGAAGTTTTAAATCAATCTAAAGTATATATGAGTAAACTTGGTCTGACAGTTACCAATGCTTAATCA
GTGAGGCACCTATCTCAGCGATCTGTCTATTTCGTTCATCCATAGTTGCCTGACTCCCCGTCGTGTAGAT
AACTACGATACGGGAGGGCTTACCATCTGGCCCCAGTGCTGCAATGATACCGCGAGAACCACGCTCACCG
GCTCCAGATTTATCAGCAATAAACCAGCCAGCCGGAAGGGCCGAGCGCAGAAGTGGTCCTGCAACTTTAT
CCGCCTCCATCCAGTCTATTAATTGTTGCCGGGAAGCTAGAGTAAGTAGTTCGCCAGTTAATAGTTTGCG
CAACGTTGTTGCCATTGCTACAGGCATCGTGGTGTCACGCTCGTCGTTTGGTATGGCTTCATTCAGCTCC
GGTTCCCAACGATCAAGGCGAGTTACATGATCCCCCATGTTGTGCAAAAAAGCGGTTAGCTCCTTCGGTC
CTCCGATCGTTGTCAGAAGTAAGTTGGCCGCAGTGTTATCACTCATGGTTATGGCAGCACTGCATAATTC
TCTTACTGTCATGCCATCCGTAAGATGCTTTTCTGTGACTGGTGAGTACTCAACCAAGTCATTCTGAGAA
TAGTGTATGCGGCGACCGAGTTGCTCTTGCCCGGCGTCAATACGGGATAATACCGCGCCACATAGCAGAA
CTTTAAAAGTGCTCATCATTGGAAAACGTTCTTCGGGGCGAAAACTCTCAAGGATCTTACCGCTGTTGAG
ATCCAGTTCGATGTAACCCACTCGTGCACCCAACTGATCTTCAGCATCTTTTACTTTCACCAGCGTTTCT
GGGTGAGCAAAAACAGGAAGGCAAAATGCCGCAAAAAAGGGAATAAGGGCGACACGGAAATGTTGAATAC
TCATACTCTTCCTTTTTCAATATTATTGAAGCATTTATCAGGGTTATTGTCTCATGAGCGGATACATATT
TGAATGTATTTAGAAAAATAAACAAATAGGGGTTCCGCGCACATTTCCCCGA
Features (pLannotate 1.2.2; 15 found; start..end, strand, type, name):
     13..144     -  rep_origin     M13 ori (fragment): M13 bacteriophage origin of replication; arrow indicates direction of (+) strand synthesis
    165..321     -  CDS            lacZα (fragment): LacZα fragment of β-galactosidase; lacZ fragment
    330..348     +  promoter       T7 promoter: promoter for bacteriophage T7 RNA polymerase
    492..616     +  protein_bind   attR2: mutant version of attR; recombination site for the Gateway® LR reaction LR Clonase™
    657..962     -  CDS            ccdB: CcdB, a bacterial toxin that poisons DNA gyrase; ccdB; Plasmids containing the ccdB gene cannot be propagated in standard E. coli strains.
    967..1125    -  CDS            ccdA (fragment): CCDA_ECO57 - Also known as H, letA. Experimental evidence at protein level: Swiss-Prot protein existence level 1. Antitoxin component of a type II toxin-antitoxin (TA) system which inhibits the post-segregational killing (PSK) of plasmid-free cells, also referred to as a plasmid addiction system. Binds to and blocks the activity of CcdB; will also remove bound CcdB protein from the CcdB-GyrA complex by forming a CcdA-CcdB complex, a process termed rejuvenation. Functions as a transcriptional corepressor for the ccdAB operon, repression also requires CcdB (By similarity). From Escherichia coli
   1304..1963    -  CDS            CmR: chloramphenicol acetyltransferase; cat; confers resistance to chloramphenicol
   1964..1993    -  promoter       cat promoter (fragment): promoter of the E. coli cat gene encoding chloramphenicol acetyltransferase
   2017..2047    -  promoter       lac UV5 promoter: E. coli lac promoter with an "up" mutation
   2084..2208    -  protein_bind   attR1: mutant version of attR; recombination site for the Gateway® LR reaction LR Clonase™
   2313..2360    -  CDS            lacI (fragment): lac repressor; lacI; The lac repressor binds to the lac operator to inhibit transcription in E. coli. This inhibition can be relieved by adding lactose or isopropyl-β-D-thiogalactopyranoside (IPTG).
   2397..2437    -  rep_origin     RSF ori (fragment): Plasmids containing the RSF 1030 origin of replication can be propagated in E. coli cells that contain additional plasmids with compatible origins.
   2515..3103    -  rep_origin     ori: high-copy-number ColE1/pMB1/pBR322/pUC origin of replication
   3274..4134    -  CDS            AmpR: β-lactamase; bla; confers resistance to ampicillin, carbenicillin, and related antibiotics
   4135..4239    -  promoter       AmpR promoter: bla
