[The description below was written by a language model from this plasmid's Addgene catalogue record and pLannotate feature annotations shown in this document.]
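Description:
LIIc R 5-6 is an empty backbone from a modular Golden Gate-style plasmid assembly kit built for multigene expression, gene silencing and silencing rescue in plants. It is catalogued as a cloning vector based on a commercially synthesised pAMP backbone and serves as a level II (also LII/LIV) acceptor. The name suggests a reverse-orientation module occupying positions 5-6 of a multi-unit assembly, although the record does not spell this out. The 4,252 nt plasmid replicates in E. coli from a high-copy ColE1/pUC-type origin and carries an ampicillin resistance gene (bla) under its own promoter.

There is no insert. The cloning site is occupied by a counter-selection cassette containing the gyrase toxin gene ccdB, a fragment of ccdA, and a chloramphenicol acetyltransferase gene with cat and lac UV5 promoter elements. This cassette is bracketed by attR1 and attR2 sites, which indicates that it derives from a Gateway destination cassette. According to the depositor, it was introduced by Esp3I cut-ligation and is flanked by the type IIS fusion sites that define the module position. During assembly, incoming parts replace the cassette, so correct products lose both ccdB and chloramphenicol resistance and can grow in standard strains. The empty vector must be kept in a ccdB-tolerant strain such as DB3.1 under dual chloramphenicol and ampicillin selection.

The remaining annotations are a T7 promoter and short fragments of lacZα, lacI, an M13 origin and an RSF origin, which appear to be backbone remnants. The depositor comments call the plasmid a binary expression vector with the cassette "between the borders", but the feature table shows no T-DNA borders or Agrobacterium replication functions. That comment may be generic wording for the vector series rather than a description of this plasmid.
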