Addgene plasmid #54373: LIIc R 5-6
Purpose: (Empty Backbone)
Depositing lab: Martin Parniske. Depositing organization: Ludwig-Maximilians-Universitaet Muenchen (LMU). Publication: A modular plasmid assembly kit for multigene expression, gene silencing and silencing rescue in plants. Binder A, Lambert J, Morbitzer R, Popp C, Ott T, Lahaye T, Parniske M. PLoS One. 2014 Feb 13;9(2):e88218. doi: 10.1371/journal.pone.0088218. eCollection 2014. PubMed 24551083.
Backbone
  Vector backbone: pAMP (Genart)
  Backbone manufacturer: Geneart
  Vector type: cloning vector
Growth in bacteria
  Bacterial resistance: Chloramphenicol and Ampicillin, 25 & 100 μg/mL
  Growth temperature: 37°C
  Growth strain: DB3.1
  Copy number: High Copy
Gene/Insert
  Gene/Insert name: None
Terms and licenses: Academic/Nonprofit Terms; Industry Terms: Not Available to Industry
Depositor comments: binary expression vector. LII/LIV backbone. ccdB cassettes (ccdB and chloramphenicol resistance gene) were added between the borders by Esp3I cut-ligation, flanked by appropriate type IIS fusion sites
How to cite: LIIc R 5-6 was a gift from Martin Parniske (Addgene plasmid # 54373 ; http://n2t.net/addgene:54373 ; RRID:Addgene_54373)
