>Addgene plasmid #54373 | LIIc R 5-6 | addgene partial sequence | sequence record 87732 | M13pUC-Fwd 5'-CCCAGTCACGACGTTGTAAAACG-3'
TACGACTCACTATAGGGCGAATTGGCGGAAGGCCGTCAAGGCCACGTGTCTTGTCCAGGCGCGCCATGAG
CTCTAAAGCTTCGCTCGAGCTGCGGCCGCACGGATCCTCGAATTCCCAAGCTTATCTCGACCCGAAGACA
ACAGAGCGGTGAGACCCCAACCACTTTGTACAAGAAAGCTGAACGAGAAACGTAAAATGATATAAATATC
AATATATTAAATTAGATTTTGCATAAAAAACAGACTACATAATACTGTAAAACACAACATATCCAGTCAC
TATGGTCGACCTGCAGACTGGCTGTGTATAAGGGAGCCTGACATTTATATTCCCCAGAACATCAGGTTAA
TGGCGTTTTTGATGTCATTTTCGCGGTGGCTGAGATCAGCCACTTCTTCCCCGATAACGGAAACCGGCAC
ACTGGCCATATCGGTGGTCATCATGCGCCAGCTTTCATCCCCGATATGCACCACCGGGTAAAGTTCACGG
GGGACTTTATCTGACAGCAGACGTGCACTGGCCAGGGGGATCACCATCCGTCGCCCGGGCGTGTCAATAA
TATCACTCTGTACATCCACAAACAGACGATAACGGCTCTCTCTTTTATAGGTGTAAACCTTAAACTGCAT
TTCACCAGCCCCTGTTCTCGTCAGCAAAAGAGCCGTTCATTTCAATAAACCGGGCGACCTCAGCCATCCC
TTCCTGATTTTCCGCTTTCCAGCGTTCGGCACGCAGACGACGGGCTTCATTCTGCATGGTTGTGCTTACC
AGACCGGAGATATTGACATCATATATGCCTTGAGCAACTGATAGCTGTCGCTGTCAACTGTCACTGTAAT
ACGCTGCTTCATAGCATACCTCTTTTTGACATACTTCGGGTATACATATCAGTATATATTCTTATACCGC
AAAAATCAGCGCGCAAATACGCATACTGTTATCTGGCTTTTAGTAAGCCGGATCCTCTAGATTACGCCCC
GCCCTGCC
